>Addgene plasmid #103490 | LSB-hsa-miR-374a-3p | depositor full sequence | sequence record 196029 | Full Sequence
AATTGAGGGGATAACGCAGGAAAGAACATGTGAGCAAAAGGCCAGCAAAAGGCCAGGAACCGTAAAAAGG
CCGCGTTGCTGGCGTTTTTCCATAGGCTCCGCCCCCCTGACGAGCATCACAAAAATCGACGCTCAAGTCA
GAGGTGGCGAAACCCGACAGGACTATAAAGATACCAGGCGTTTCCCCCTGGAAGCTCCCTCGTGCGCTCT
CCTGTTCCGACCCTGCCGCTTACCGGATACCTGTCCGCCTTTCTCCCTTCGGGAAGCGTGGCGCTTTCTC
ATAGCTCACGCTGTAGGTATCTCAGTTCGGTGTAGGTCGTTCGCTCCAAGCTGGGCTGTGTGCACGAACC
CCCCGTTCAGCCCGACCGCTGCGCCTTATCCGGTAACTATCGTCTTGAGTCCAACCCGGTAAGACACGAC
TTATCGCCACTGGCAGCAGCCACTGGTAACAGGATTAGCAGAGCGAGGTATGTAGGCGGTGCTACAGAGT
TCTTGAAGTGGTGGCCTAACTACGGCTACACTAGAAGAACAGTATTTGGTATCTGCGCTCTGCTGAAGCC
AGTTACCTTCGGAAAAAGAGTTGGTAGCTCTTGATCCGGCAAACAAACCACCGCTGGTAGCGGTGGTTTT
TTTGTTTGCAAGCAGCAGATTACGCGCAGAAAAAAAGGATCTCAAGAAGATCCTTTGATCTTTTCTACGG
GGTCTGACGCTCAGTGGAACGAAAACTCACGTTAAGGGATTTTGGTCATGAGATTATCAAAAAGGATCTT
CACCTAGATCCTTTTAAATTAAAAATGAAGTTTTAAATCAATCTAAAGTATATATGAGTAAACTTGGTCT
GACAGTTACCAATGCTTAATCAGTGAGGCACCTATCTCAGCGATCTGTCTATTTCGTTCATCCATAGTTG
CCTGACTCCCCGTCGTGTAGATAACTACGATACGGGAGGGCTTACCATCTGGCCCCAGTGCTGCAATGAT
ACCGCGAGAACCACGCTCACCGGCTCCAGATTTATCAGCAATAAACCAGCCAGCCGGAAGGGCCGAGCGC
AGAAGTGGTCCTGCAACTTTATCCGCCTCCATCCAGTCTATTAATTGTTGCCGGGAAGCTAGAGTAAGTA
GTTCGCCAGTTAATAGTTTGCGCAACGTTGTTGCCATTGCTACAGGCATCGTGGTGTCACGCTCGTCGTT
TGGTATGGCTTCATTCAGCTCCGGTTCCCAACGATCAAGGCGAGTTACATGATCCCCCATGTTGTGCAAA
AAAGCGGTTAGCTCCTTCGGTCCTCCGATCGTTGTCAGAAGTAAGTTGGCCGCAGTGTTATCACTCATGG
TTATGGCAGCACTGCATAATTCTCTTACTGTCATGCCATCCGTAAGATGCTTTTCTGTGACTGGTGAGTA
CTCAACCAAGTCATTCTGAGAATAGTGTATGCGGCGACCGAGTTGCTCTTGCCCGGCGTCAATACGGGAT
AATACCGCGCCACATAGCAGAACTTTAAAAGTGCTCATCATTGGAAAACGTTCTTCGGGGCGAAAACTCT
CAAGGATCTTACCGCTGTTGAGATCCAGTTCGATGTAACCCACTCGTGCACCCAACTGATCTTCAGCATC
TTTTACTTTCACCAGCGTTTCTGGGTGAGCAAAAACAGGAAGGCAAAATGCCGCAAAAAAGGGAATAAGG
GCGACACGGAAATGTTGAATACTCATACTCTTCCTTTTTCAATATTATTGAAGCATTTATCAGGGTTATT
GTCTCATGAGCGGATACATATTTGAATGTAGCTCCGAATTTCTCGAGGGCTTGTCGACGACGGCGGTCTC
CGTCGTCAGGATCATGAATTCGACCCGCCTGCCACCATGACCGAGTACAAGCCCACGGTGCGCCTCGCCA
CCCGCGACGACGTCCCCCGGGCCGTACGCACCCTCGCCGCCGCGTTCGCCGACTACCCCGCCACGCGCCA
CACCGTCGACCCGGACCGCCACATCGAGCGGGTCACCGAGCTGCAAGAACTCTTCCTCACGCGCGTCGGG
CTCGACATCGGCAAGGTGTGGGTCGCGGACGACGGCGCCGCGGTGGCGGTCTGGACCACGCCGGAGAGCG
TCGAAGCGGGGGCGGTGTTCGCCGAGATCGGCCCGCGCATGGCCGAGTTGAGCGGTTCCCGGCTGGCCGC
GCAGCAACAGATGGAAGGCCTCCTGGCGCCGCACCGGCCCAAGGAGCCCGCGTGGTTCCTGGCCACCGTC
GGCGTCTCGCCCGACCACCAGGGCAAGGGTCTGGGCAGCGCCGTCGTGCTCCCCGGAGTGGAGGCGGCCG
AGCGCGCCGGGGTGCCCGCCTTCCTGGAGACATCCGCGCCCCGCAACCTCCCCTTCTACGAGCGGCTCGG
CTTCACCGTCACCGCCGACGTCGAGGTGCCCGAAGGACCGCGCACCTGGTGCATGACCCGCAAGCCCGGT
GCCTGATACGCGTGAATTCACTCCTCAGGTGCAGGCTGCCTATCAGAAGGTGGTGGCTGGTGTGGCCAAT
GCCCTGGCTCACAAATACCACTGAGATCTTTTTCCCTCTGCCAAAAATTATGGGGACATCATGAAGCCCC
TTGAGCATCTGACTTCTGGCTAATAAAGGAAATTTATTTTCATTGCAATAGTGTGTTGGAATTTTTTGTG
TCTCTCACTCGGAAGGACATATGGGAGGGCAAATCATTTAAAACATCAGAATGAGTATTTGGTTTAGAGT
TTGGCAACATATGCCCATATGCTGGCTGCCATGAACAAAGGTTGGCTATAAAGAGGTCATCAGTATATGA
AACAGCCCCCTGCTGTCCATTCCTTATTCCATAGAAAAGCCTTGACTTGAGGTTAGATTTTTTTTATATT
TTGTTTTGTGTTATTTTTTTCTTTAACATCCCTAAAATTTTCCTTACATGTTTTACTAGCCAGATTTTTC
CTCCTCTCCTGACTACTCCCAGTCATAGCTGTCCCTCTTCTCTTATGGAGATCCCTCGACCTGCAGCCCA
AGCTTGAATTCTCTAGAATTACCCTGTTATCCCTATGCTTGGTTTACCGAGCTCTTATTGGTTTTCAAAC
TTCATTGACTGTGCCCAACGCGCCTGGGAGCTCACGGGGACAGCCCCCCCCCAAAGCCCCCAGGGATGTA
ATTACGTCCCTCCCCCGCTAGGGGGCAGCAGCGAGCCGCCCGGGGCTCCGCTCCGGTCCGGCGCTCCCCC
CGCATCCCCGAGCCGGCAGCGTGCGGGGACAGCCCGGGCACGGGGAAGGTGGCACGGGATCGCTTTCCTC
TGAACGCTTCTCGCTGCTCTTTGAGCCTGCAGACACCTGGGGGGATACGGGGAAAAAGCTAGGCTGAAAG
ACCGGTTCTTAGAATGACACGCGCCTGGGAGCTCACGGGGACAGCCCCCCCCCAAAGCCCCCAGGGATGT
AATTACGTCCCTCCCCCGCTAGGGGGCAGCAGCGAGCCGCCCGGGGCTCCGCTCCGGTCCGGCGCTCCCC
CCGCATCCCCGAGCCGGCAGCGTGCGGGGACAGCCCGGGCACGGGGAAGGTGGCACGGGATCGCTTTCCT
CTGAACGCTTCTCGCTGCTCTTTGAGCCTGCAGACACCTGGGGGGATACGGGGAAAAAGCTAACTTCTGA
GACGACAACTTTGTATAGAAAAGTTGGCTCCGAATTCGCCCTTGACAGCAGAGATCCAGTTTGGTTAATT
AATTGGCTCCGGTGCCCGTCAGTGGGCAGAGCGCACATCGCCCACAGTCCCCGAGAAGTTGTGGGGAGGG
GTCGGCAATTGAACCGGTGCCTAGAGAAGGTGGCGCGGGGTAAACTGGGAAAGTGATGTCGTGTACTGGC
TCCGCCTTTTTCCCGAGGGTGGGGGAGAACCGTATATAAGTGCAGTAGTCGCCGTGAACGTTCTTTTTCG
CAACGGGTTTGCCGCCAGAACACAGGTAAGTGCCGTGTGTGGTTCCCGCGGGCCTGGCCTCTTTACGGGT
TATGGCCCTTGCGTGCCTTGAATTACTTCCACCTGGCTGCAGTACGTGATTCTTGATCCCGAGCTTCGGG
TTGGAAGTGGGTGGGAGAGTTCGAGGCCTTGCGCTTAAGGAGCCCCTTCGCCTCGTGCTTGAGTTGAGGC
CTGGCCTGGGCGCTGGGGCCGCCGCGTGCGAATCTGGTGGCACCTTCGCGCCTGTCTCGCTGCTTTCGAT
AAGTCTCTAGCCATTTAAAATTTTTGATGACCTGCTGCGACGCTTTTTTTCTGGCAAGATAGTCTTGTAA
ATGCGGGCCAAGATCTGCACACTGGTATTTCGGTTTTTGGGGCCGCGGGCGGCGACGGGGCCCGTGCGTC
CCAGCGCACATGTTCGGCGAGGCGGGGCCTGCGAGCGCGGCCACCGAGAATCGGACGGGGGTAGTCTCAA
GCTGGCCGGCCTGCTCTGGTGCCTGGCCTCGCGCCGCCGTGTATCGCCCCGCCCTGGGCGGCAAGGCTGG
CCCGGTCGGCACCAGTTGCGTGAGCGGAAAGATGGCCGCTTCCCGGCCCTGCTGCAGGGAGCTCAAAATG
GAGGACGCGGCGCTCGGGAGAGCGGGCGGGTGAGTCACCCACACAAAGGAAAAGGGCCTTTCCGTCCTCA
GCCGTCGCTTCATGTGACTCCACGGAGTACCGGGCGCCGTCCAGGCACCTCGATTAGTTCTCGAGCTTTT
GGAGTACGTCGTCTTTAGGTTGGGGGGAGGGGTTTTATGCGATGGAGTTTCCCCACACTGAGTGGGTGGA
GACTGAAGTTAGGCCAGCTTGGCACTTGATGTAATTCTCCTTGGAATTTGCCCTTTTTGAGTTTGGATCT
TGGTTCATTCTCAAGCCTCAGACAGTGGTTCAAAGTTTTTTTCTTCCATTTCAGGTGTCGTGAGAAGGGC
GAATTCGACCCAAGTTTGTACAAAAAAGCAGGCTGGATCCAGGTGCCACCATGGTGAGCGAGCTGATTAA
GGAGAACATGCACATGAAGCTGTACATGGAGGGCACCGTGAACAACCACCACTTCAAGTGCACATCCGAG
GGCGAAGGCAAGCCCTACGAGGGCACCCAGACCATGAGAATCAAGGCGGTCGAGGGCGGCCCTCTCCCCT
TCGCCTTCGACATCCTGGCTACCAGCTTCATGTACGGCAGCAAAACCTTCATCAACCACACCCAGGGCAT
CCCCGACTTCTTTAAGCAGTCCTTCCCCGAGGGCTTCACATGGGAGAGAGTCACCACATACGAAGATGGG
GGCGTGCTGACCGCTACCCAGGACACCAGCCTCCAGGACGGCTGCCTCATCTACAACGTCAAGATCAGAG
GGGTGAACTTCCCATCCAACGGCCCTGTGATGCAGAAGAAAACACTCGGCTGGGAGGCCTCCACCGAGAC
ACTGTACCCCGCTGACGGCGGCCTGGAAGGCAGAGCCGACATGGCCCTGAAGCTCGTGGGCGGGGGCCAC
CTGATCTGCAACCTTAAGACCACATACAGATCCAAGAAACCCGCTAAGAACCTCAAGATGCCCGGCGTCT
ACTATGTGGACAGGAGACTGGAAAGAATCAAGGAGGCCGACAAAGAGACATACGTCGAGCAGCACGAGGT
GGCTGTGGCCAGATACTGCGACCTCCCTAGCAAACTGGGGCACAAACTTAATTGAGAATTCTACCACCCA
GCTTTCTTGTACAAAGTGGTACGTCTCAAGACCAGAGGTCTCTGCTTATCGCTGAAATTACAATACAATC
TGATAAGAATTACAATACAATCTGATAAGAATTACAATACAATCTGATAAGAATTACAATACAATCTGAT
AAGCAACCAGAAGAGACCTGTGCTTCACTCCTCAGGTGCAGGCTGCCTATCAGAAGGTGGTGGCTGGTGT
GGCCAATGCCCTGGCTCACAAATACCACTGAGATCTTTTTCCCTCTGCCAAAAATTATGGGGACATCATG
AAGCCCCTTGAGCATCTGACTTCTGGCTAATAAAGGAAATTTATTTTCATTGCAATAGTGTGTTGGAATT
TTTTGTGTCTCTCACTCGGAAGGACATATGGGAGGGCAAATCATTTAAAACATCAGAATGAGTATTTGGT
TTAGAGTTTGGCAACATATGCCCATATGCTGGCTGCCATGAACAAAGGTTGGCTATAAAGAGGTCATCAG
TATATGAAACAGCCCCCTGCTGTCCATTCCTTATTCCATAGAAAAGCCTTGACTTGAGGTTAGATTTTTT
TTATATTTTGTTTTGTGTTATTTTTTTCTTTAACATCCCTAAAATTTTCCTTACATGTTTTACTAGCCAG
ATTTTTCCTCCTCTCCTGACTACTCCCAGTCATAGCTGTCCCTCTTCTCTTATGGAGATCCCGAGCGGTG
CGTTTTTATGCTTGTAGTATTGTATAATGTTTTTAAGATCCAAGCTTCTGACCTCTTCTCTTCCTCCCAC
AGGGCCTCGAGACAATTGCATCGATGGTACCAGTGAAAGTCTGCAATGAATTCGAGTTGGCGCGCCTGTC
ATTCTAAATCTCTCTTTCAGCCTAAAGCTTTTTCCCCGTATCCCCCCAGGTGTCTGCAGGCTCAAAGAGC
AGCGAGAAGCGTTCAGAGGAAAGCGATCCCGTGCCACCTTCCCCGTGCCCGGGCTGTCCCCGCACGCTGC
CGGCTCGGGGATGCGGGGGGAGCGCCGGACCGGAGCGGAGCCCCGGGCGGCTCGCTGCTGCCCCCTAGCG
GGGGAGGGACGTAATTACATCCCTGGGGGCTTTGGGAGGGGGCTGTCCCCGTGAGCTCCCAGGCGCGCCT
GTCATTCTAAATCTCTCTTTCAGCCTAAAGCTTTTTCCCCGTATCCCCCCAGGTGTCTGCAGGCTCAAAG
AGCAGCGAGAAGCGTTCAGAGGAAAGCGATCCCGTGCCACCTTCCCCGTGCCCGGGCTGTCCCCGCACGC
TGCCGGCTCGGGGATGCGGGGGGAGCGCCGGACCGGAGCGGAGCCCCGGGCGGCTCGCTGCTGCCCCCTA
GCGGGGGAGGGACGTAATTACATCCCTGGGGGCTTTGGGGGGGGGCTGTCCCCGTGAGCTCCCAGGCGCG
CCAACTCGGTACCGTATCGATGTCGACGTTAACGCTAGTGATATCAACTTTGTATAGAAAAGTTGGCTCC
GAATTCGCCCTTGACAGCAGAGATCCAGTTTGGTTAATTAATTGGCTCCGGTGCCCGTCAGTGGGCAGAG
CGCACATCGCCCACAGTCCCCGAGAAGTTGTGGGGAGGGGTCGGCAATTGAACCGGTGCCTAGAGAAGGT
GGCGCGGGGTAAACTGGGAAAGTGATGTCGTGTACTGGCTCCGCCTTTTTCCCGAGGGTGGGGGAGAACC
GTATATAAGTGCAGTAGTCGCCGTGAACGTTCTTTTTCGCAACGGGTTTGCCGCCAGAACACAGGTAAGT
GCCGTGTGTGGTTCCCGCGGGCCTGGCCTCTTTACGGGTTATGGCCCTTGCGTGCCTTGAATTACTTCCA
CCTGGCTGCAGTACGTGATTCTTGATCCCGAGCTTCGGGTTGGAAGTGGGTGGGAGAGTTCGAGGCCTTG
CGCTTAAGGAGCCCCTTCGCCTCGTGCTTGAGTTGAGGCCTGGCCTGGGCGCTGGGGCCGCCGCGTGCGA
ATCTGGTGGCACCTTCGCGCCTGTCTCGCTGCTTTCGATAAGTCTCTAGCCATTTAAAATTTTTGATGAC
CTGCTGCGACGCTTTTTTTCTGGCAAGATAGTCTTGTAAATGCGGGCCAAGATCTGCACACTGGTATTTC
GGTTTTTGGGGCCGCGGGCGGCGACGGGGCCCGTGCGTCCCAGCGCACATGTTCGGCGAGGCGGGGCCTG
CGAGCGCGGCCACCGAGAATCGGACGGGGGTAGTCTCAAGCTGGCCGGCCTGCTCTGGTGCCTGGCCTCG
CGCCGCCGTGTATCGCCCCGCCCTGGGCGGCAAGGCTGGCCCGGTCGGCACCAGTTGCGTGAGCGGAAAG
ATGGCCGCTTCCCGGCCCTGCTGCAGGGAGCTCAAAATGGAGGACGCGGCGCTCGGGAGAGCGGGCGGGT
GAGTCACCCACACAAAGGAAAAGGGCCTTTCCGTCCTCAGCCGTCGCTTCATGTGACTCCACGGAGTACC
GGGCGCCGTCCAGGCACCTCGATTAGTTCTCGAGCTTTTGGAGTACGTCGTCTTTAGGTTGGGGGGAGGG
GTTTTATGCGATGGAGTTTCCCCACACTGAGTGGGTGGAGACTGAAGTTAGGCCAGCTTGGCACTTGATG
TAATTCTCCTTGGAATTTGCCCTTTTTGAGTTTGGATCTTGGTTCATTCTCAAGCCTCAGACAGTGGTTC
AAAGTTTTTTTCTTCCATTTCAGGTGTCGTGAGAAGGGCGAATTCGACCCAAGTTTGTACAAAAAAGCAG
GCTCGCCACCATGGTGAGCAAGGGCGAGGAGCTGTTCACCGGGGTGGTGCCCATCCTGGTCGAGCTGGAC
GGCGACGTAAACGGCCACAAGTTCAGCGTGAGGGGCGAGGGCGAGGGCGATGCCACCAACGGCAAGCTGA
CCCTGAAGTTCATCTGCACCACCGGCAAGCTGCCCGTGCCCTGGCCCACCCTCGTGACCACCCTGAGCCA
CGGCGTGCAGTGCTTCGCCCGCTACCCCGACCACATGAAGCAGCACGACTTCTTCAAGTCCGCCATGCCC
GAAGGCTACGTCCAGGAGCGCACCATCTTCTTCAAGGACGACGGCACCTACAAGACCCGCGCCGAGGTGA
AGTTCGAGGGCGACACCCTAGTGAACCGCATCGAGCTGAAGGGCGTCGACTTCAAGGAGGACGGCAACAT
CCTGGGGCACAAGCTGGAGTACAACTTCAACAGCCACAACATCTATATCATGGCCGTCAAGCAGAAGAAC
GGCATCAAGGTGAACTTCAAGATCCGCCACAACGTGGAGGACGGCAGCGTGCAGCTCGCCGACCACTACC
AGCAGAACACCCCCATCGGCGACGGCCCCGTGCTGCTGCCCGACAGCCACTACCTGAGCACCCAGTCCGT
GCTGAGCAAAGACCCCAACGAGAAGCGCGATCACATGGTCCTGCTGGAGTTCCGCACCGCCGCCGGGATC
ACTCTCGGCATGGACGAGCTGTACAAGTAATACCACCCAGCTTTCTTGTACAAAGTGGTACGCGTGAATT
CACTCCTCAGGTGCAGGCTGCCTATCAGAAGGTGGTGGCTGGTGTGGCCAATGCCCTGGCTCACAAATAC
CACTGAGATCTTTTTCCCTCTGCCAAAAATTATGGGGACATCATGAAGCCCCTTGAGCATCTGACTTCTG
GCTAATAAAGGAAATTTATTTTCATTGCAATAGTGTGTTGGAATTTTTTGTGTCTCTCACTCGGAAGGAC
ATATGGGAGGGCAAATCATTTAAAACATCAGAATGAGTATTTGGTTTAGAGTTTGGCAACATATGCCCAT
ATGCTGGCTGCCATGAACAAAGGTTGGCTATAAAGAGGTCATCAGTATATGAAACAGCCCCCTGCTGTCC
ATTCCTTATTCCATAGAAAAGCCTTGACTTGAGGTTAGATTTTTTTTATATTTTGTTTTGTGTTATTTTT
TTCTTTAACATCCCTAAAATTTTCCTTACATGTTTTACTAGCCAGATTTTTCCTCCTCTCCTGACTACTC
CCAGTCATAGCTGTCCCTCTTCTCTTATGGAGATCCCTCGACCTGCAGCCCAAGCTTGGCGTAATCATGG
TCATAGCTGTTTCCTGTGTGAAATTGTTATCCGCTCACAATTCCACACAACATACGAGCCGGAAGCATAA
AGTGTAAAGCCTGGGGTGCCTAATGAGTGAGCTAACTCACATTAATTGCGTTGCGCTCACTGCCCGCTTT
CCAGTCGGGAAACCTGTCGTGCCAGCGGATCGACAGTACTAAGCTTGGTCTAATACCCAATCTCTCGTCT
TATCCAGATGTTTTATACGCCTCTGGCCCGTGTCTCAAAATCTCTGATGTTACATTGCACAAGATAAAAT
AATATCATCATGAACAATAAAACTGTCTGCTTACATAAACAGTAATACAAGGGGTGTTATGAGCCATATT
CAACGGGAAACGTCGAGGCCGCGATTAAATTCCAACATGGATGCTGATTTATATGGGTATAAATGGGCTC
GCGATAATGTCGGGCAATCAGGTGCGACAATCTATCGCTTGTATGGGAAGCCCGATGCGCCAGAGTTGTT
TCTGAAACATGGCAAAGGTAGCGTTGCCAATGATGTTACAGATGAGATGGTCAGACTAAACTGGCTGACG
GAATTTATGCCTCTTCCGACCATCAAGCATTTTATCCGTACTCCTGATGATGCATGGTTACTCACCACTG
CGATCCCCGGAAAAACAGCATTCCAGGTATTAGAAGAATATCCTGATTCAGGTGAAAATATTGTTGATGC
GCTGGCAGTGTTCCTGCGCCGGTTGCATTCGATTCCTGTTTGTAATTGTCCTTTTAACAGCGATCGCGTA
TTTCGTCTCGCTCAGGCGCAATCACGAATGAATAACGGTTTGGTTGATGCGAGTGATTTTGATGACGAGC
GTAATGGCTGGCCTGTTGAACAAGTCTGGAAAGAAATGCATAAACTTTTGCCATTCTCACCGGATTCAGT
CGTCACTCATGGTGATTTCTCACTTGATAACCTTATTTTTGACGAGGGGAAATTAATAGGTTGTATTGAT
GTTGGACGAGTCGGAATCGCAGACCGATACCAGGATCTTGCCATCCTATGGAACTGCCTCGGTGAGTTTT
CTCCTTCATTACAGAAACGGCTTTTTCAAAAATATGGTATTGATAATCCTGATATGAATAAATTGCAGTT
TCATTTGATGCTCGATGAGTTTTTCTAATCAGAATTGGTTAATTGGTTGTAACACTGGCAGAGCATTACG
CTGACTTGACGGGACGGCGCAAGCTCATGACCAAAATCCCTTAACGTGAGTTACGCGTCGTTCCACTGAG
CGTCAGAGGTATCACTAGTATTACAGAGGTAAGTTATAACAGTCGCCTAACCC
Features (pLannotate 1.2.2; 28 found; start..end, strand, type, name):
     87..675     -  rep_origin     ori: high-copy-number ColE1/pMB1/pBR322/pUC origin of replication
    846..1706    -  CDS            AmpR: β-lactamase; bla; confers resistance to ampicillin, carbenicillin, and related antibiotics
   1707..1778    -  promoter       AmpR promoter: bla
   1857..2456    +  CDS            PuroR: puromycin N-acetyltransferase; pac from Streptomyces alboniger; confers resistance to puromycin
   2461..2541    +  CDS            HBB (fragment): HBB_PONPY - Experimental evidence at transcript level: Swiss-Prot protein existence level 2. Involved in oxygen transport from the lung to the various peripheral tissues. From Pongo pygmaeus (Bornean orangutan).
   2612..2667    +  polyA_signal   β-globin poly(A) signal: rabbit β-globin polyadenylation signal (Gil and Proudfoot, 1987)
   3646..3666    +  protein_bind   attB4: mutant version of attB; core recombination site for the Gateway® BP reaction BP Clonase™
   3734..3945    +  promoter       EF-1α core promoter: core promoter for human elongation factor EF-1α
   3946..4884    +  intron         EF-1α intron A: intron upstream of the start codon of human EF-1α
   4911..4931    +  protein_bind   attB1: mutant version of attB; core recombination site for the Gateway® BP reaction BP Clonase™
   4951..5646    +  CDS            mKate2: mKate2 is a basic (constitutively fluorescent) red fluorescent protein published in 2009, derived from Entacmaea quadricolor. It is reported to be a rapidly-maturing monomer with moderate acid sensitivity.
   5666..5690    -  protein_bind   attB2: mutant version of attB; recombination site for the Gateway® BP reaction BP Clonase™
   5834..5908    +  CDS            HBB (fragment): HBB_PONPY - Experimental evidence at transcript level: Swiss-Prot protein existence level 2. Involved in oxygen transport from the lung to the various peripheral tissues. From Pongo pygmaeus (Bornean orangutan).
   5979..6034    +  polyA_signal   β-globin poly(A) signal: rabbit β-globin polyadenylation signal (Gil and Proudfoot, 1987)
   6418..6443    +  misc_feature   SA: splice acceptor site
   7115..7135    +  protein_bind   attB4: mutant version of attB; core recombination site for the Gateway® BP reaction BP Clonase™
   7203..7414    +  promoter       EF-1α core promoter: core promoter for human elongation factor EF-1α
   7415..8353    +  intron         EF-1α intron A: intron upstream of the start codon of human EF-1α
   8380..8400    +  protein_bind   attB1: mutant version of attB; core recombination site for the Gateway® BP reaction BP Clonase™
   8411..9127    +  CDS            EBFP2: EBFP2 is a basic (constitutively fluorescent) blue fluorescent protein published in 2007, derived from Aequorea victoria. It is reported to be a rapidly-maturing monomer with moderate acid sensitivity.
   9135..9159    -  protein_bind   attB2: mutant version of attB; recombination site for the Gateway® BP reaction BP Clonase™
   9163..9243    +  CDS            HBB (fragment): HBB_PONPY - Experimental evidence at transcript level: Swiss-Prot protein existence level 2. Involved in oxygen transport from the lung to the various peripheral tissues. From Pongo pygmaeus (Bornean orangutan).
   9314..9369    +  polyA_signal   β-globin poly(A) signal: rabbit β-globin polyadenylation signal (Gil and Proudfoot, 1987)
   9752..9774    -  protein_bind   lac operator (fragment): The lac repressor binds to the lac operator to inhibit transcription in E. coli. This inhibition can be relieved by adding lactose or isopropyl-β-D-thiogalactopyranoside (IPTG). lac repressor encoded by lacI
   9778..9808    -  promoter       lac promoter: promoter for the E. coli lac operon
   9823..9844    -  protein_bind   CAP binding site: CAP binding activates transcription in the presence of cAMP. E. coli catabolite activator protein
   9857..9896    -  CDS            lacI (fragment): lac repressor; lacI; The lac repressor binds to the lac operator to inhibit transcription in E. coli. This inhibition can be relieved by adding lactose or isopropyl-β-D-thiogalactopyranoside (IPTG).
  10069..10878   +  CDS            KanR: aminoglycoside phosphotransferase; aph(3')-Ia; confers resistance to kanamycin in bacteria or G418 (Geneticin®) in eukaryotes
