[The description below was written by a language model from this plasmid's Addgene catalogue record and pLannotate feature annotations shown in this document.]
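Description:
LSB-hsa-miR-374a-3p is an 11 kb mammalian expression plasmid built on the Low Sensor Backbone (LSB) and designed as a two-colour fluorescent sensor of microRNA activity. It replicates in E. coli from a high-copy ColE1/pUC-type origin and carries both a β-lactamase gene and an aph(3')-Ia kanamycin resistance gene, so it is selected with ampicillin and kanamycin together. A puromycin N-acetyltransferase coding sequence followed by a rabbit β-globin polyadenylation signal is also present for selection in mammalian cells. No mammalian promoter for it is annotated in the feature table.

The payload consists of two parallel transcription units in the same orientation. Each is driven by the human EF-1α core promoter with its intron A and terminated by a β-globin poly(A) signal, and each coding sequence is flanked by residual Gateway attB4, attB1 and attB2 sites left from assembly. The first unit expresses the red fluorescent protein mKate2 and, according to the record, carries a target site for hsa-miR-374a-3p in its 3' UTR. This target is not annotated as a separate feature but presumably lies between the mKate2 cassette and its poly(A) signal. The second unit expresses the blue protein EBFP2 with no miRNA target and serves as an internal reference. In transfected cells, miR-374a-3p activity represses mKate2 but not EBFP2, so the mKate2-to-EBFP2 ratio gives a normalised readout of miRNA activity.

The catalogue's Entrez link points to MIR370, which does not match the named miRNA. The depositor notes that the repeated poly(A) elements make the plasmid inherently unstable. They also report small insertions flanking the puromycin gene in the physical plasmid, relative to the deposited sequence, that do not affect selection.
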