Addgene plasmid #103490: LSB-hsa-miR-374a-3p
Purpose: Used to sense miRNA activity using fluorescence based tools. hsa-miR-374a-3p target in 3' UTR of of mKate. miRNA activity can be measured by the repression of mKate2 relative to EBFP2 fluorescent proteins . Plasmid is inherently unstable; please see Depositor Comments
Depositing lab: Ron Weiss. Depositing organization: Massachusetts Institute of Technology. Publication: A mixed antagonistic/synergistic miRNA repression model enables accurate predictions of multi-input miRNA sensor activity. Gam JJ, Babb J, Weiss R. Nat Commun. 2018 Jun 22;9(1):2430. doi: 10.1038/s41467-018-04575-0. PubMed 29934631.
Backbone
  Vector backbone: Low Sensor Backbone (LSB)
  Vector type: Mammalian Expression, Synthetic Biology
Growth in bacteria
  Bacterial resistance: Ampicillin and Kanamycin, 100 & 50 μg/mL
  Growth temperature: 30°C
  Growth strain: NEB Stable
  Copy number: High Copy
Gene/Insert
  Gene/Insert name: hsa-miR-374a-3p target
  Species: H. sapiens (human)
  Entrez Gene: MIR370 (a.k.a. MIRN370, hsa-mir-370, mir-370)
  Promoter: EF-1a
  Cloning method: Gibson Cloning
Terms and licenses: Academic/Nonprofit Terms; Industry Terms: Not Available to Industry
Depositor comments: Please note that this plasmid is inherently unstable due to a repeating poly A element. We recommend performing a diagnostic digest on multiple colonies upon receipt. The depositors would like to note the presence of several discrepancies between the depositor sequence and physical plasmid sequence. In particular, the sequences upstream and downstream of the puromycin coding region have 10 bp insertions which do not affect the ability to perform puromycin selection. The sequences for those regions within the physical plasmids are as follows: Upstream of Puro: GAATTCGACCGCCTGTCTCAAGGTGCCACC; Downstream of Puro: GCTTTGAGACTACGCGTGAATTCACTCCTC.
How to cite: LSB-hsa-miR-374a-3p was a gift from Ron Weiss (Addgene plasmid # 103490 ; http://n2t.net/addgene:103490 ; RRID:Addgene_103490)
