>Addgene plasmid #103490 | LSB-hsa-miR-374a-3p | depositor partial sequence | sequence record 196030 | hsa-miR-374a-3p target
AATTACAATACAATCTGATAAG
