>Addgene plasmid #103490 | LSB-hsa-miR-374a-3p | addgene partial sequence | sequence record 271372 | mKate2-F 5'-ACCCGCTAAGAACCTCAAGA-3'
TCAAGGAGGCCGACAAAGAGACATACGTCGAGCAGCACGAGGTGGCTGTGGCCAGATACTGCGACCTCCC
TAGCAAACTGGGGCACAAACTTAATTGAGAATTCTACCACCCAGCTTTCTTGTACAAAGTGGTACGTCTC
AAGACCAGAGGTCTCTGCTTATCGCTGAAATTACAATACAATCTGATAAGAATTACAATACAATCTGATA
AGAATTACAATACAATCTGATAAGAATTACAATACAATCTGATAAGCAACCAGAAGAGACCTGTGCTTCA
CTCCTCAGGTGCAGGCTGCCTATCAGAAGGTGGTGGCTGGTGTGGCCAATGCCCTGGCTCACAAATACCA
CTGAGATCTTTTT
